>Addgene plasmid #135147 | NOVA1_Full-length_pGEX | depositor full sequence | sequence record 259919 | Full Sequence
GGCCGCATCGTGACTGACTGACGATCTGCCTCGCGCGTTTCGGTGATGACGGTGAAAACCTCTGACACAT
GCAGCTCCCGGAGACGGTCACAGCTTGTCTGTAAGCGGATGCCGGGAGCAGACAAGCCCGTCAGGGCGCG
TCAGCGGGTGTTGGCGGGTGTCGGGGCGCAGCCATGACCCAGTCACGTAGCGATAGCGGAGTGTATAATT
CTTGAAGACGAAAGGGCCTCGTGATACGCCTATTTTTATAGGTTAATGTCATGATAATAATGGTTTCTTA
GACGTCAGGTGGCACTTTTCGGGGAAATGTGCGCGGAACCCCTATTTGTTTATTTTTCTAAATACATTCA
AATATGTATCCGCTCATGAGACAATAACCCTGATAAATGCTTCAATAATATTGAAAAAGGAAGAGTATGA
GTATTCAACATTTCCGTGTCGCCCTTATTCCCTTTTTTGCGGCATTTTGCCTTCCTGTTTTTGCTCACCC
AGAAACGCTGGTGAAAGTAAAAGATGCTGAAGATCAGTTGGGTGCACGAGTGGGTTACATCGAACTGGAT
CTCAACAGCGGTAAGATCCTTGAGAGTTTTCGCCCCGAAGAACGTTTTCCAATGATGAGCACTTTTAAAG
TTCTGCTATGTGGCGCGGTATTATCCCGTGTTGACGCCGGGCAAGAGCAACTCGGTCGCCGCATACACTA
TTCTCAGAATGACTTGGTTGAGTACTCACCAGTCACAGAAAAGCATCTTACGGATGGCATGACAGTAAGA
GAATTATGCAGTGCTGCCATAACCATGAGTGATAACACTGCGGCCAACTTACTTCTGACAACGATCGGAG
GACCGAAGGAGCTAACCGCTTTTTTGCACAACATGGGGGATCATGTAACTCGCCTTGATCGTTGGGAACC
GGAGCTGAATGAAGCCATACCAAACGACGAGCGTGACACCACGATGCCTGCAGCAATGGCAACAACGTTG
CGCAAACTATTAACTGGCGAACTACTTACTCTAGCTTCCCGGCAACAATTAATAGACTGGATGGAGGCGG
ATAAAGTTGCAGGACCACTTCTGCGCTCGGCCCTTCCGGCTGGCTGGTTTATTGCTGATAAATCTGGAGC
CGGTGAGCGTGGGTCTCGCGGTATCATTGCAGCACTGGGGCCAGATGGTAAGCCCTCCCGTATCGTAGTT
ATCTACACGACGGGGAGTCAGGCAACTATGGATGAACGAAATAGACAGATCGCTGAGATAGGTGCCTCAC
TGATTAAGCATTGGTAACTGTCAGACCAAGTTTACTCATATATACTTTAGATTGATTTAAAACTTCATTT
TTAATTTAAAAGGATCTAGGTGAAGATCCTTTTTGATAATCTCATGACCAAAATCCCTTAACGTGAGTTT
TCGTTCCACTGAGCGTCAGACCCCGTAGAAAAGATCAAAGGATCTTCTTGAGATCCTTTTTTTCTGCGCG
TAATCTGCTGCTTGCAAACAAAAAAACCACCGCTACCAGCGGTGGTTTGTTTGCCGGATCAAGAGCTACC
AACTCTTTTTCCGAAGGTAACTGGCTTCAGCAGAGCGCAGATACCAAATACTGTCCTTCTAGTGTAGCCG
TAGTTAGGCCACCACTTCAAGAACTCTGTAGCACCGCCTACATACCTCGCTCTGCTAATCCTGTTACCAG
TGGCTGCTGCCAGTGGCGATAAGTCGTGTCTTACCGGGTTGGACTCAAGACGATAGTTACCGGATAAGGC
GCAGCGGTCGGGCTGAACGGGGGGTTCGTGCACACAGCCCAGCTTGGAGCGAACGACCTACACCGAACTG
AGATACCTACAGCGTGAGCTATGAGAAAGCGCCACGCTTCCCGAAGGGAGAAAGGCGGACAGGTATCCGG
TAAGCGGCAGGGTCGGAACAGGAGAGCGCACGAGGGAGCTTCCAGGGGGAAACGCCTGGTATCTTTATAG
TCCTGTCGGGTTTCGCCACCTCTGACTTGAGCGTCGATTTTTGTGATGCTCGTCAGGGGGGCGGAGCCTA
TGGAAAAACGCCAGCAACGCGGCCTTTTTACGGTTCCTGGCCTTTTGCTGGCCTTTTGCTCACATGTTCT
TTCCTGCGTTATCCCCTGATTCTGTGGATAACCGTATTACCGCCTTTGAGTGAGCTGATACCGCTCGCCG
CAGCCGAACGACCGAGCGCAGCGAGTCAGTGAGCGAGGAAGCGGAAGAGCGCCTGATGCGGTATTTTCTC
CTTACGCATCTGTGCGGTATTTCACACCGCATAAATTCCGACACCATCGAATGGTGCAAAACCTTTCGCG
GTATGGCATGATAGCGCCCGGAAGAGAGTCAATTCAGGGTGGTGAATGTGAAACCAGTAACGTTATACGA
TGTCGCAGAGTATGCCGGTGTCTCTTATCAGACCGTTTCCCGCGTGGTGAACCAGGCCAGCCACGTTTCT
GCGAAAACGCGGGAAAAAGTGGAAGCGGCGATGGCGGAGCTGAATTACATTCCCAACCGCGTGGCACAAC
AACTGGCGGGCAAACAGTCGTTGCTGATTGGCGTTGCCACCTCCAGTCTGGCCCTGCACGCGCCGTCGCA
AATTGTCGCGGCGATTAAATCTCGCGCCGATCAACTGGGTGCCAGCGTGGTGGTGTCGATGGTAGAACGA
AGCGGCGTCGAAGCCTGTAAAGCGGCGGTGCACAATCTTCTCGCGCAACGCGTCAGTGGGCTGATCATTA
ACTATCCGCTGGATGACCAGGATGCCATTGCTGTGGAAGCTGCCTGCACTAATGTTCCGGCGTTATTTCT
TGATGTCTCTGACCAGACACCCATCAACAGTATTATTTTCTCCCATGAAGACGGTACGCGACTGGGCGTG
GAGCATCTGGTCGCATTGGGTCACCAGCAAATCGCGCTGTTAGCGGGCCCATTAAGTTCTGTCTCGGCGC
GTCTGCGTCTGGCTGGCTGGCATAAATATCTCACTCGCAATCAAATTCAGCCGATAGCGGAACGGGAAGG
CGACTGGAGTGCCATGTCCGGTTTTCAACAAACCATGCAAATGCTGAATGAGGGCATCGTTCCCACTGCG
ATGCTGGTTGCCAACGATCAGATGGCGCTGGGCGCAATGCGCGCCATTACCGAGTCCGGGCTGCGCGTTG
GTGCGGATATCTCGGTAGTGGGATACGACGATACCGAAGACAGCTCATGTTATATCCCGCCGTCAACCAC
CATCAAACAGGATTTTCGCCTGCTGGGGCAAACCAGCGTGGACCGCTTGCTGCAACTCTCTCAGGGCCAG
GCGGTGAAGGGCAATCAGCTGTTGCCCGTCTCACTGGTGAAAAGAAAAACCACCCTGGCGCCCAATACGC
AAACCGCCTCTCCCCGCGCGTTGGCCGATTCATTAATGCAGCTGGCACGACAGGTTTCCCGACTGGAAAG
CGGGCAGTGAGCGCAACGCAATTAATGTGAGTTAGCTCACTCATTAGGCACCCCAGGCTTTACACTTTAT
GCTTCCGGCTCGTATGTTGTGTGGAATTGTGAGCGGATAACAATTTCACACAGGAAACAGCTATGACCAT
GATTACGGATTCACTGGCCGTCGTTTTACAACGTCGTGACTGGGAAAACCCTGGCGTTACCCAACTTAAT
CGCCTTGCAGCACATCCCCCTTTCGCCAGCTGGCGTAATAGCGAAGAGGCCCGCACCGATCGCCCTTCCC
AACAGTTGCGCAGCCTGAATGGCGAATGGCGCTTTGCCTGGTTTCCGGCACCAGAAGCGGTGCCGGAAAG
CTGGCTGGAGTGCGATCTTCCTGAGGCCGATACTGTCGTCGTCCCCTCAAACTGGCAGATGCACGGTTAC
GATGCGCCCATCTACACCAACGTAACCTATCCCATTACGGTCAATCCGCCGTTTGTTCCCACGGAGAATC
CGACGGGTTGTTACTCGCTCACATTTAATGTTGATGAAAGCTGGCTACAGGAAGGCCAGACGCGAATTAT
TTTTGATGGCGTTGGAATTACGTTATCGACTGCACGGTGCACCAATGCTTCTGGCGTCAGGCAGCCATCG
GAAGCTGTGGTATGGCTGTGCAGGTCGTAAATCACTGCATAATTCGTGTCGCTCAAGGCGCACTCCCGTT
CTGGATAATGTTTTTTGCGCCGACATCATAACGGTTCTGGCAAATATTCTGAAATGAGCTGTTGACAATT
AATCATCGGCTCGTATAATGTGTGGAATTGTGAGCGGATAACAATTTCACACAGGAAACAGTATTCATGT
CCCCTATACTAGGTTATTGGAAAATTAAGGGCCTTGTGCAACCCACTCGACTTCTTTTGGAATATCTTGA
AGAAAAATATGAAGAGCATTTGTATGAGCGCGATGAAGGTGATAAATGGCGAAACAAAAAGTTTGAATTG
GGTTTGGAGTTTCCCAATCTTCCTTATTATATTGATGGTGATGTTAAATTAACACAGTCTATGGCCATCA
TACGTTATATAGCTGACAAGCACAACATGTTGGGTGGTTGTCCAAAAGAGCGTGCAGAGATTTCAATGCT
TGAAGGAGCGGTTTTGGATATTAGATACGGTGTTTCGAGAATTGCATATAGTAAAGACTTTGAAACTCTC
AAAGTTGATTTTCTTAGCAAGCTACCTGAAATGCTGAAAATGTTCGAAGATCGTTTATGTCATAAAACAT
ATTTAAATGGTGATCATGTAACCCATCCTGACTTCATGTTGTATGACGCTCTTGATGTTGTTTTATACAT
GGACCCAATGTGCCTGGATGCGTTCCCAAAATTAGTTTGTTTTAAAAAACGTATTGAAGCTATCCCACAA
ATTGATAAGTACTTGAAATCCAGCAAGTATATAGCATGGCCTTTGCAGGGCTGGCAAGCCACGTTTGGTG
GTGGCGACCATCCTCCAAAATCGGATCTGGAAGTTCTGTTCCAGGGGCCCCTGGGATTAATGGACGAAAA
AACCACCGGTTGGCGTGGTGGTCACGTTGTTGAAGGTCTGGCTGGTGAACTGGAACAGCTGCGTGCTCGT
CTGGAACACCACCCGCAGGGTCAGCGTGAACCGGGATCCATGATGGCGGCAGCTCCCATCCAGCAGAACG
GGACCCACACTGGGGTTCCCATAGACCTGGACCCGCCGGACTCGCGGAAAAGGCCGCTGGAAGCCCCCCC
TGAAGCCGGCAGCACCAAGAGGACCAATACGGGCGAAGACGGCCAGTATTTTCTAAAGGTTCTCATACCT
AGTTATGCTGCTGGATCTATAATTGGGAAGGGAGGACAGACAATTGTTCAGTTGCAAAAAGAAACTGGAG
CCACCATCAAGCTGTCTAAGTCCAAAGATTTTTACCCAGGTACTACTGAGCGAGTGTGCTTGATCCAGGG
AACGGTTGAAGCACTGAATGCAGTTCATGGATTCATTGCAGAAAAAATTCGAGAAATGCCCCAAAATGTG
GCCAAGACAGAACCAGTCAGCATTCTACAACCCCAGACCACCGTTAATCCAGATCGCATCAAACAAACAT
TGCCATCTTCCCCAACTACCACCAAGTCCTCTCCATCTGATCCCATGACCACCTCCAGAGCTAATCAGGT
AAAGATTATAGTTCCCAACAGCACAGCAGGTCTGATAATAGGGAAGGGAGGTGCTACTGTGAAGGCTGTA
ATGGAGCAGTCAGGGGCTTGGGTGCAGCTTTCCCAGAAACCTGATGGGATCAACTTGCAAGAGAGGGTTG
TCACTGTGAGTGGAGAACCTGAACAAAACCGAAAAGCTGTTGAACTTATCATCCAGAAGATACAAGAGGA
TCCACAAAGTGGCAGCTGTCTCAATATCAGTTATGCCAATGTGACAGGTCCAGTGGCAAATTCCAATCCA
ACCGGATCTCCTTATGCAAACACTGCTGAAGTGTTACCAACTGCTGCAGCAGCTGCAGGGCTATTAGGAC
ATGCTAACCTTGCTGGCGTTGCAGCCTTTCCAGCAGTTTTATCTGGCTTCACAGGCAATGACCTGGTGGC
CATCACCTCTGCACTTAATACATTAGCCAGCTATGGATATAATCTCAACACTTTAGGTTTAGGTCTCAGT
CAAGCAGCAGCAACAGGGGCTTTGGCTGCAGCAGCTGCCAGTGCCAACCCAGCAGCAGCAGCAGCCAATT
TATTGGCCACCTATGCCAGTGAAGCCTCAGCCAGTGGCAGCACAGCTGGTGGTACGGCGGGGACATTTGC
ATTAGGTAGCCTGGCTGCTGCTACTGCTGCAACCAATGGATATTTTGGAGCTGCTTCTCCCCTAGCTGCC
AGTGCCATTCTAGGAACAGAAAAGTCCACAGATGGATCCAAGGATGTAGTTGAAATAGCAGTGCCAGAAA
ACTTAGTTGGTGCAATACTTGGCAAAGGAGGGAAAACATTAGTGGAATACCAGGAGTTGACTGGTGCAAG
GATACAGATCTCCAAAAAAGGAGAATTCGTACCTGGCACAAGGAATCGGAAGGTAACCATTACTGGAACA
CCAGCTGCAACACAGGCTGCTCAATATTTAATTACACAAAGGATCACATATGAGCAAGGAGTTCGGGCTG
CCAATCCTCAGAAAGTGGGTTAAGC
Features (pLannotate 1.2.2; 17 found; start..end, strand, type, name):
     26..65      +  CDS            rop (fragment): Rop protein, which maintains plasmids at low copy number; rop
    167..207     +  misc_feature   bom (fragment): basis of mobility region from pBR322
    312..416     +  promoter       AmpR promoter: bla
    417..1277    +  CDS            AmpR: β-lactamase; bla; confers resistance to ampicillin, carbenicillin, and related antibiotics
   1448..2036    +  rep_origin     ori: high-copy-number ColE1/pMB1/pBR322/pUC origin of replication
   2222..2273    -  misc_feature   bom (fragment): basis of mobility region from pBR322
   2280..2357    +  promoter       lacIq promoter: lacI (mutant); In the lacIq allele, a single base change in the promoter boosts expression of the lacI gene about 10-fold.
   2358..3440    +  CDS            lacI: lac repressor; lacI; The lac repressor binds to the lac operator to inhibit transcription in E. coli. This inhibition can be relieved by adding lactose or isopropyl-β-D-thiogalactopyranoside (IPTG).
   3453..3474    +  protein_bind   CAP binding site: CAP binding activates transcription in the presence of cAMP. E. coli catabolite activator protein
   3489..3519    +  promoter       lac promoter: promoter for the E. coli lac operon
   3527..3543    +  protein_bind   lac operator: The lac repressor binds to the lac operator to inhibit transcription in E. coli. This inhibition can be relieved by adding lactose or isopropyl-β-D-thiogalactopyranoside (IPTG). lac repressor encoded by lacI
   3563..3736    +  CDS            lacZα: LacZα fragment of β-galactosidase; lacZ fragment
   4015..4116    -  CDS            yciV (fragment): RNAAM_ECOLI - Also known as trpH From Escherichia coli (strain K12).
   4192..4220    +  promoter       tac promoter: strong E. coli promoter; hybrid between the trp and lac UV5 promoters
   4228..4244    +  protein_bind   lac operator: The lac repressor binds to the lac operator to inhibit transcription in E. coli. This inhibition can be relieved by adding lactose or isopropyl-β-D-thiogalactopyranoside (IPTG). lac repressor encoded by lacI
   4267..4920    +  CDS            GST26_SCHJA: Experimental evidence at protein level: Swiss-Prot protein existence level 1. GST isoenzymes appear to play a central role in the parasite detoxification system. Other functions are also suspected including a role in increasing the solubility of haematin in the parasite gut. From Schistosoma japonicum (Blood fluke).
   5080..6600    +  CDS            NOVA1: NOVA1_HUMAN - Experimental evidence at protein level: Swiss-Prot protein existence level 1. May regulate RNA splicing or metabolism in a specific subset of developing neurons. From Homo sapiens (Human).
