>Addgene plasmid #135147 | NOVA1_Full-length_pGEX | addgene full sequence | sequence record 273933 | Addgene NGS Result
TTGTGAGCGGATAACAATTTCACACAGGAAACAGTATTCATGTCCCCTATACTAGGTTATTGGAAAATTA
AGGGCCTTGTGCAACCCACTCGACTTCTTTTGGAATATCTTGAAGAAAAATATGAAGAGCATTTGTATGA
GCGCGATGAAGGTGATAAATGGCGAAACAAAAAGTTTGAATTGGGTTTGGAGTTTCCCAATCTTCCTTAT
TATATTGATGGTGATGTTAAATTAACACAGTCTATGGCCATCATACGTTATATAGCTGACAAGCACAACA
TGTTGGGTGGTTGTCCAAAAGAGCGTGCAGAGATTTCAATGCTTGAAGGAGCGGTTTTGGATATTAGATA
CGGTGTTTCGAGAATTGCATATAGTAAAGACTTTGAAACTCTCAAAGTTGATTTTCTTAGCAAGCTACCT
GAAATGCTGAAAATGTTCGAAGATCGTTTATGTCATAAAACATATTTAAATGGTGATCATGTAACCCATC
CTGACTTCATGTTGTATGACGCTCTTGATGTTGTTTTATACATGGACCCAATGTGCCTGGATGCGTTCCC
AAAATTAGTTTGTTTTAAAAAACGTATTGAAGCTATCCCACAAATTGATAAGTACTTGAAATCCAGCAAG
TATATAGCATGGCCTTTGCAGGGCTGGCAAGCCACGTTTGGTGGTGGCGACCATCCTCCAAAATCGGATC
TGGAAGTTCTGTTCCAGGGGCCCCTGGGATTAATGGACGAAAAAACCACCGGTTGGCGTGGTGGTCACGT
TGTTGAAGGTCTGGCTGGTGAACTGGAACAGCTGCGTGCTCGTCTGGAACACCACCCGCAGGGTCAGCGT
GAACCGGGATCCATGATGGCGGCAGCTCCCATCCAGCAGAACGGGACCCACACTGGGGTTCCCATAGACC
TGGACCCGCCGGACTCGCGGAAAAGGCCGCTGGAAGCCCCCCCTGAAGCCGGCAGCACCAAGAGGACCAA
TACGGGCGAAGACGGCCAGTATTTTCTAAAGGTTCTCATACCTAGTTATGCTGCTGGATCTATAATTGGG
AAGGGAGGACAGACAATTGTTCAGTTGCAAAAAGAAACTGGAGCCACCATCAAGCTGTCTAAGTCCAAAG
ATTTTTACCCAGGTACTACTGAGCGAGTGTGCTTGATCCAGGGAACGGTTGAAGCACTGAATGCAGTTCA
TGGATTCATTGCAGAAAAAATTCGAGAAATGCCCCAAAATGTGGCCAAGACAGAACCAGTCAGCATTCTA
CAACCCCAGACCACCGTTAATCCAGATCGCATCAAACAAACATTGCCATCTTCCCCAACTACCACCAAGT
CCTCTCCATCTGATCCCATGACCACCTCCAGAGCTAATCAGGTAAAGATTATAGTTCCCAACAGCACAGC
AGGTCTGATAATAGGGAAGGGAGGTGCTACTGTGAAGGCTGTAATGGAGCAGTCAGGGGCTTGGGTGCAG
CTTTCCCAGAAACCTGATGGGATCAACTTGCAAGAGAGGGTTGTCACTGTGAGTGGAGAACCTGAACAAA
ACCGAAAAGCTGTTGAACTTATCATCCAGAAGATACAAGAGGATCCACAAAGTGGCAGCTGTCTCAATAT
CAGTTATGCCAATGTGACAGGTCCAGTGGCAAATTCCAATCCAACCGGATCTCCTTATGCAAACACTGCT
GAAGTGTTACCAACTGCTGCAGCAGCTGCAGGGCTATTAGGACATGCTAACCTTGCTGGCGTTGCAGCCT
TTCCAGCAGTTTTATCTGGCTTCACAGGCAATGACCTGGTGGCCATCACCTCTGCACTTAATACATTAGC
CAGCTATGGATATAATCTCAACACTTTAGGTTTAGGTCTCAGTCAAGCAGCAGCAACAGGGGCTTTGGCT
GCAGCAGCTGCCAGTGCCAACCCAGCAGCAGCAGCAGCCAATTTATTGGCCACCTATGCCAGTGAAGCCT
CAGCCAGTGGCAGCACAGCTGGTGGTACGGCGGGGACATTTGCATTAGGTAGCCTGGCTGCTGCTACTGC
TGCAACCAATGGATATTTTGGAGCTGCTTCTCCCCTAGCTGCCAGTGCCATTCTAGGAACAGAAAAGTCC
ACAGATGGATCCAAGGATGTAGTTGAAATAGCAGTGCCAGAAAACTTAGTTGGTGCAATACTTGGCAAAG
GAGGGAAAACATTAGTGGAATACCAGGAGTTGACTGGTGCAAGGATACAGATCTCCAAAAAAGGAGAATT
CGTACCTGGCACAAGGAATCGGAAGGTAACCATTACTGGAACACCAGCTGCAACACAGGCTGCTCAATAT
TTAATTACACAAAGGATCACATATGAGCAAGGAGTTCGGGCTGCCAATCCTCAGAAAGTGGGTTAAGCGG
CCGCATCGTGACTGACTGACGATCTGCCTCGCGCGTTTCGGTGATGACGGTGAAAACCTCTGACACATGC
AGCTCCCGGAGACGGTCACAGCTTGTCTGTAAGCGGATGCCGGGAGCAGACAAGCCCGTCAGGGCGCGTC
AGCGGGTGTTGGCGGGTGTCGGGGCGCAGCCATGACCCAGTCACGTAGCGATAGCGGAGTGTATAATTCT
TGAAGACGAAAGGGCCTCGTGATACGCCTATTTTTATAGGTTAATGTCATGATAATAATGGTTTCTTAGA
CGTCAGGTGGCACTTTTCGGGGAAATGTGCGCGGAACCCCTATTTGTTTATTTTTCTAAATACATTCAAA
TATGTATCCGCTCATGAGACAATAACCCTGATAAATGCTTCAATAATATTGAAAAAGGAAGAGTATGAGT
ATTCAACATTTCCGTGTCGCCCTTATTCCCTTTTTTGCGGCATTTTGCCTTCCTGTTTTTGCTCACCCAG
AAACGCTGGTGAAAGTAAAAGATGCTGAAGATCAGTTGGGTGCACGAGTGGGTTACATCGAACTGGATCT
CAACAGCGGTAAGATCCTTGAGAGTTTTCGCCCCGAAGAACGTTTTCCAATGATGAGCACTTTTAAAGTT
CTGCTATGTGGCGCGGTATTATCCCGTGTTGACGCCGGGCAAGAGCAACTCGGTCGCCGCATACACTATT
CTCAGAATGACTTGGTTGAGTACTCACCAGTCACAGAAAAGCATCTTACGGATGGCATGACAGTAAGAGA
ATTATGCAGTGCTGCCATAACCATGAGTGATAACACTGCGGCCAACTTACTTCTGACAACGATCGGAGGA
CCGAAGGAGCTAACCGCTTTTTTGCACAACATGGGGGATCATGTAACTCGCCTTGATCGTTGGGAACCGG
AGCTGAATGAAGCCATACCAAACGACGAGCGTGACACCACGATGCCTGCAGCAATGGCAACAACGTTGCG
CAAACTATTAACTGGCGAACTACTTACTCTAGCTTCCCGGCAACAATTAATAGACTGGATGGAGGCGGAT
AAAGTTGCAGGACCACTTCTGCGCTCGGCCCTTCCGGCTGGCTGGTTTATTGCTGATAAATCTGGAGCCG
GTGAGCGTGGGTCTCGCGGTATCATTGCAGCACTGGGGCCAGATGGTAAGCCCTCCCGTATCGTAGTTAT
CTACACGACGGGGAGTCAGGCAACTATGGATGAACGAAATAGACAGATCGCTGAGATAGGTGCCTCACTG
ATTAAGCATTGGTAACTGTCAGACCAAGTTTACTCATATATACTTTAGATTGATTTAAAACTTCATTTTT
AATTTAAAAGGATCTAGGTGAAGATCCTTTTTGATAATCTCATGACCAAAATCCCTTAACGTGAGTTTTC
GTTCCACTGAGCGTCAGACCCCGTAGAAAAGATCAAAGGATCTTCTTGAGATCCTTTTTTTCTGCGCGTA
ATCTGCTGCTTGCAAACAAAAAAACCACCGCTACCAGCGGTGGTTTGTTTGCCGGATCAAGAGCTACCAA
CTCTTTTTCCGAAGGTAACTGGCTTCAGCAGAGCGCAGATACCAAATACTGTCCTTCTAGTGTAGCCGTA
GTTAGGCCACCACTTCAAGAACTCTGTAGCACCGCCTACATACCTCGCTCTGCTAATCCTGTTACCAGTG
GCTGCTGCCAGTGGCGATAAGTCGTGTCTTACCGGGTTGGACTCAAGACGATAGTTACCGGATAAGGCGC
AGCGGTCGGGCTGAACGGGGGGTTCGTGCACACAGCCCAGCTTGGAGCGAACGACCTACACCGAACTGAG
ATACCTACAGCGTGAGCTATGAGAAAGCGCCACGCTTCCCGAAGGGAGAAAGGCGGACAGGTATCCGGTA
AGCGGCAGGGTCGGAACAGGAGAGCGCACGAGGGAGCTTCCAGGGGGAAACGCCTGGTATCTTTATAGTC
CTGTCGGGTTTCGCCACCTCTGACTTGAGCGTCGATTTTTGTGATGCTCGTCAGGGGGGCGGAGCCTATG
GAAAAACGCCAGCAACGCGGCCTTTTTACGGTTCCTGGCCTTTTGCTGGCCTTTTGCTCACATGTTCTTT
CCTGCGTTATCCCCTGATTCTGTGGATAACCGTATTACCGCCTTTGAGTGAGCTGATACCGCTCGCCGCA
GCCGAACGACCGAGCGCAGCGAGTCAGTGAGCGAGGAAGCGGAAGAGCGCCTGATGCGGTATTTTCTCCT
TACGCATCTGTGCGGTATTTCACACCGCATAAATTCCGACACCATCGAATGGCGCAAAACCTTTCGCGGT
ATGGCATGATAGCGCCCGGAAGAGAGTCAATTCAGGGTGGTGAATGTGAAACCAGTAACGTTATACGATG
TCGCAGAGTATGCCGGTGTCTCTTATCAGACCGTTTCCCGCGTGGTGAACCAGGCCAGCCACGTTTCTGC
GAAAACGCGGGAAAAAGTGGAAGCGGCGATGGCGGAGCTGAATTACATTCCCAACCGCGTGGCACAACAA
CTGGCGGGCAAACAGTCGTTGCTGATTGGCGTTGCCACCTCCAGTCTGGCCCTGCACGCGCCGTCGCAAA
TTGTCGCGGCGATTAAATCTCGCGCCGATCAACTGGGTGCCAGCGTGGTGGTGTCGATGGTAGAACGAAG
CGGCGTCGAAGCCTGTAAAGCGGCGGTGCACAATCTTCTCGCGCAACGCGTCAGTGGGCTGATCATTAAC
TATCCGCTGGATGACCAGGATGCCATTGCTGTGGAAGCTGCCTGCACTAATGTTCCGGCGTTATTTCTTG
ATGTCTCTGACCAGACACCCATCAACAGTATTATTTTCTCCCATGAAGACGGTACGCGACTGGGCGTGGA
GCATCTGGTCGCATTGGGTCACCAGCAAATCGCGCTGTTAGCGGGCCCATTAAGTTCTGTCTCGGCGCGT
CTGCGTCTGGCTGGCTGGCATAAATATCTCACTCGCAATCAAATTCAGCCGATAGCGGAACGGGAAGGCG
ACTGGAGTGCCATGTCCGGTTTTCAACAAACCATGCAAATGCTGAATGAGGGCATCGTTCCCACTGCGAT
GCTGGTTGCCAACGATCAGATGGCGCTGGGCGCAATGCGCGCCATTACCGAGTCCGGGCTGCGCGTTGGT
GCGGATATCTCGGTAGTGGGATACGACGATACCGAAGACAGCTCATGTTATATCCCGCCGTTAACCACCA
TCAAACAGGATTTTCGCCTGCTGGGGCAAACCAGCGTGGACCGCTTGCTGCAACTCTCTCAGGGCCAGGC
GGTGAAGGGCAATCAGCTGTTGCCCGTCTCACTGGTGAAAAGAAAAACCACGCTAGCGCCCAATACGCAA
ACCGCCTCTCCCCGCGCGTTGGCCGATTCATTAATGCAGCTGGCACGACAGGTTTCCCGACTGGAAAGCG
GGCAGTGAGCGCAACGCAATTAATGTAAGTTAGCTCACTCATTAGGCACCCCAGGCTTTACACTTTATGC
TTCCGGCTCGTATGTTGTGTGGAATTGTGAGCGGATAACAATTTCACACAGGAAACAGCTATGACCATGA
TTACGGATTCACTGGCCGTCGTTTTACAACGTCGTGACTGGGAAAACCCTGGCGTTACCCAACTTAATCG
CCTTGCAGCACATCCCCCTTTCGCCAGCTGGCGTAATAGCGAAGAGGCCCGCACCGATCGCCCTTCCCAA
CAGTTGCGCAGCCTGAATGGCGAATGGCGCTTTGCCTGGTTTCCGGCACCAGAAGCGGTGCCGGAAAGCT
GGCTGGAGTGCGATCTTCCTGAGGCCGATACTGTCGTCGTCCCCTCAAACTGGCAGATGCACGGTTACGA
TGCGCCCATCTACACCAACGTGACCTATCCCATTACGGTCAATCCGCCGTTTGTTCCCACGGAGAATCCG
ACGGGTTGTTACTCGCTCACATTTAATGTTGATGAAAGCTGGCTACAGGAAGGCCAGACGCGAATTATTT
TTGATGGCGTTGGAATTAGCTTATCGACTGCACGGTGCACCAATGCTTCTGGCGTCAGGCAGCCATCGGA
AGCTGTGGTATGGCTGTGCAGGTCGTAAATCACTGCATAATTCGTGTCGCTCAAGGCGCACTCCCGTTCT
GGATAATGTTTTTTGCGCCGACATCATAACGGTTCTGGCAAATATTCTGAAATGAGCTGTTGACAATTAA
TCATCGGCTCGTATAATGTGTGGAA
Features (pLannotate 1.2.2; 17 found; start..end, strand, type, name):
      1..17      +  protein_bind   lac operator: The lac repressor binds to the lac operator to inhibit transcription in E. coli. This inhibition can be relieved by adding lactose or isopropyl-β-D-thiogalactopyranoside (IPTG). lac repressor encoded by lacI
     40..693     +  CDS            GST26_SCHJA: Experimental evidence at protein level: Swiss-Prot protein existence level 1. GST isoenzymes appear to play a central role in the parasite detoxification system. Other functions are also suspected including a role in increasing the solubility of haematin in the parasite gut. From Schistosoma japonicum (Blood fluke).
    853..2373    +  CDS            NOVA1: NOVA1_HUMAN - Experimental evidence at protein level: Swiss-Prot protein existence level 1. May regulate RNA splicing or metabolism in a specific subset of developing neurons. From Homo sapiens (Human).
   2404..2443    +  CDS            rop (fragment): Rop protein, which maintains plasmids at low copy number; rop
   2545..2585    +  misc_feature   bom (fragment): basis of mobility region from pBR322
   2690..2794    +  promoter       AmpR promoter: bla
   2795..3655    +  CDS            AmpR: β-lactamase; bla; confers resistance to ampicillin, carbenicillin, and related antibiotics
   3826..4414    +  rep_origin     ori: high-copy-number ColE1/pMB1/pBR322/pUC origin of replication
   4600..4651    -  misc_feature   bom (fragment): basis of mobility region from pBR322
   4658..4735    +  promoter       lacI promoter: lacI
   4736..5818    +  CDS            lacI: lac repressor; lacI; The lac repressor binds to the lac operator to inhibit transcription in E. coli. This inhibition can be relieved by adding lactose or isopropyl-β-D-thiogalactopyranoside (IPTG).
   5831..5852    +  protein_bind   CAP binding site: CAP binding activates transcription in the presence of cAMP. E. coli catabolite activator protein
   5867..5897    +  promoter       lac promoter: promoter for the E. coli lac operon
   5905..5921    +  protein_bind   lac operator: The lac repressor binds to the lac operator to inhibit transcription in E. coli. This inhibition can be relieved by adding lactose or isopropyl-β-D-thiogalactopyranoside (IPTG). lac repressor encoded by lacI
   5941..6114    +  CDS            lacZα: LacZα fragment of β-galactosidase; lacZ fragment
   6378..6494    -  CDS            yciV (fragment): RNAAM_ECOLI - Also known as trpH From Escherichia coli (strain K12).
   6570..6598    +  promoter       tac promoter: strong E. coli promoter; hybrid between the trp and lac UV5 promoters
