[The description below was written by a language model from this plasmid's Addgene catalogue record and pLannotate feature annotations shown in this document.]
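Description:
NOVA1_Full-length_pGEX is a bacterial expression plasmid built on the pGEX-6P-2 backbone for producing full-length human NOVA1, a neuronal RNA-binding protein implicated in splicing regulation, as a recombinant fusion protein in E. coli. The roughly 1.5 kb NOVA1 coding sequence was inserted between BamHI and NotI sites, both retained, downstream of and in frame with an N-terminal tag supplied by the backbone. The catalogue describes this tag as GST-SBP, a dual-affinity arrangement. The feature tables annotate the Schistosoma japonicum glutathione S-transferase coding region, followed by an unannotated gap of about 160 bp before NOVA1. That gap presumably holds the streptavidin-binding peptide and linker sequence, although the annotation does not label it.

Expression is driven by the tac promoter, a strong trp/lac hybrid, with a lac operator immediately downstream. The plasmid also carries lacI, so the repressor keeps transcription off until it is induced with IPTG. The depositor sequence annotates the repressor promoter as the lacIq variant, whereas the repository's sequencing result calls it the ordinary lacI promoter. Residual lac promoter, operator and lacZα segments, along with small rop and bom fragments, are backbone remnants with no role in the payload. The plasmid replicates from a high-copy ColE1/pMB1-type origin and is selected with ampicillin through the β-lactamase gene. The two sequence records are both 6,605 nt, contain the same features and differ mainly in their start coordinate.

The stated purpose is recombinant expression of dual-tagged NOVA1. The two tags allow purification or immobilisation on glutathione and streptavidin resins, which fits the associated study of the sequence, structure and context preferences of human RNA-binding proteins.
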