Addgene plasmid #135147: NOVA1_Full-length_pGEX
Purpose: Recombinant expression of NOVA1 with dual-affinity tag
Depositing lab: Christopher Burge. Depositing organization: Massachusetts Institute of Technology. Publication: Sequence, Structure, and Context Preferences of Human RNA Binding Proteins. Dominguez D, Freese P, Alexis MS, Su A, Hochman M, Palden T, Bazile C, Lambert NJ, Van Nostrand EL, Pratt GA, Yeo GW, Graveley BR, Burge CB. Mol Cell. 2018 Jun 7;70(5):854-867.e9. doi: 10.1016/j.molcel.2018.05.001. Epub 2018 Jun 7. PubMed 29883606.
Backbone
  Vector backbone: pGEX-6P-2
  Backbone manufacturer: Promega
  Backbone size w/o insert (bp): 5081
  Vector type: Bacterial Expression
Growth in bacteria
  Bacterial resistance: Ampicillin, 100 μg/mL
  Growth temperature: 37°C
  Growth strain: DH5alpha
  Copy number: High Copy
Gene/Insert
  Gene/Insert name: NOVA1
  Species: H. sapiens (human)
  Insert size (bp): 1524
  Entrez Gene: NOVA1 (a.k.a. Nova-1)
  Promoter: tac
  Tag / fusion protein: GST-SBP (N terminal on backbone)
  Cloning method: Restriction Enzyme; 5′ cloning site BamHI (not destroyed); 3′ cloning site NotI (not destroyed)
  Sequencing primers: 5′ 5GEX (GGGCTGGCAAGCCACGTTTGGTG); 3′ 3GEX (CCGGGAGCTGCATGTGTCAGAGG)
Terms and licenses: Academic/Nonprofit Terms; Industry Terms: Not Available to Industry
How to cite: NOVA1_Full-length_pGEX was a gift from Christopher Burge (Addgene plasmid # 135147 ; http://n2t.net/addgene:135147 ; RRID:Addgene_135147)
