>Addgene plasmid #135147 | NOVA1_Full-length_pGEX | depositor partial sequence | sequence record 259920 | NOVA1_FL_ORF
ATGATGGCGGCAGCTCCCATCCAGCAGAACGGGACCCACACTGGGGTTCCCATAGACCTGGACCCGCCGG
ACTCGCGGAAAAGGCCGCTGGAAGCCCCCCCTGAAGCCGGCAGCACCAAGAGGACCAATACGGGCGAAGA
CGGCCAGTATTTTCTAAAGGTTCTCATACCTAGTTATGCTGCTGGATCTATAATTGGGAAGGGAGGACAG
ACAATTGTTCAGTTGCAAAAAGAAACTGGAGCCACCATCAAGCTGTCTAAGTCCAAAGATTTTTACCCAG
GTACTACTGAGCGAGTGTGCTTGATCCAGGGAACGGTTGAAGCACTGAATGCAGTTCATGGATTCATTGC
AGAAAAAATTCGAGAAATGCCCCAAAATGTGGCCAAGACAGAACCAGTCAGCATTCTACAACCCCAGACC
ACCGTTAATCCAGATCGCATCAAACAAACATTGCCATCTTCCCCAACTACCACCAAGTCCTCTCCATCTG
ATCCCATGACCACCTCCAGAGCTAATCAGGTAAAGATTATAGTTCCCAACAGCACAGCAGGTCTGATAAT
AGGGAAGGGAGGTGCTACTGTGAAGGCTGTAATGGAGCAGTCAGGGGCTTGGGTGCAGCTTTCCCAGAAA
CCTGATGGGATCAACTTGCAAGAGAGGGTTGTCACTGTGAGTGGAGAACCTGAACAAAACCGAAAAGCTG
TTGAACTTATCATCCAGAAGATACAAGAGGATCCACAAAGTGGCAGCTGTCTCAATATCAGTTATGCCAA
TGTGACAGGTCCAGTGGCAAATTCCAATCCAACCGGATCTCCTTATGCAAACACTGCTGAAGTGTTACCA
ACTGCTGCAGCAGCTGCAGGGCTATTAGGACATGCTAACCTTGCTGGCGTTGCAGCCTTTCCAGCAGTTT
TATCTGGCTTCACAGGCAATGACCTGGTGGCCATCACCTCTGCACTTAATACATTAGCCAGCTATGGATA
TAATCTCAACACTTTAGGTTTAGGTCTCAGTCAAGCAGCAGCAACAGGGGCTTTGGCTGCAGCAGCTGCC
AGTGCCAACCCAGCAGCAGCAGCAGCCAATTTATTGGCCACCTATGCCAGTGAAGCCTCAGCCAGTGGCA
GCACAGCTGGTGGTACGGCGGGGACATTTGCATTAGGTAGCCTGGCTGCTGCTACTGCTGCAACCAATGG
ATATTTTGGAGCTGCTTCTCCCCTAGCTGCCAGTGCCATTCTAGGAACAGAAAAGTCCACAGATGGATCC
AAGGATGTAGTTGAAATAGCAGTGCCAGAAAACTTAGTTGGTGCAATACTTGGCAAAGGAGGGAAAACAT
TAGTGGAATACCAGGAGTTGACTGGTGCAAGGATACAGATCTCCAAAAAAGGAGAATTCGTACCTGGCAC
AAGGAATCGGAAGGTAACCATTACTGGAACACCAGCTGCAACACAGGCTGCTCAATATTTAATTACACAA
AGGATCACATATGAGCAAGGAGTTCGGGCTGCCAATCCTCAGAAAGTGGGTTAA
